>Addgene plasmid #63906 | pYC50 | depositor full sequence | sequence record 110409 | pYC50 sequence 6481 bps
TCGCGCGTTTCGGTGATGACGGTGAAAACCTCTGACACATGCAGCTCCCGGAGACGGTCACAGCTTGTCT
GTAAGCGGATGCCGGGAGCAGACAAGCCCGTCAGGGCGCGTCAGCGGGTGTTGGCGGGTGTCGGGGCTGG
CTTAACTATGCGGCATCAGAGCAGATTGTACTGAGAGTGCACCACGCTTTTCAATTCAATTCATCATTTT
TTTTTTATTCTTTTTTTTGATTTCGGTTTCTTTGAAATTTTTTTGATTCGGTAATCTCCGAACAGAAGGA
AGAACGAAGGAAGGAGCACAGACTTAGATTGGTATATATACGCATATGTAGTGTTGAAGAAACATGAAAT
TGCCCAGTATTCTTAACCCAACTGCACAGAACAAAAACCTGCAGGAAACGAAGATAAATCATGTCGAAAG
CTACATATAAGGAACGTGCTGCTACTCATCCTAGTCCTGTTGCTGCCAAGCTATTTAATATCATGCACGA
AAAGCAAACAAACTTGTGTGCTTCATTGGATGTTCGTACCACCAAGGAATTACTGGAGTTAGTTGAAGCA
TTAGGTCCCAAAATTTGTTTACTAAAAACACATGTGGATATCTTGACTGATTTTTCCATGGAGGGCACAG
TTAAGCCGCTAAAGGCATTATCCGCCAAGTACAATTTTTTACTCTTCGAAGACAGAAAATTTGCTGACAT
TGGTAATACAGTCAAATTGCAGTACTCTGCGGGTGTATACAGAATAGCAGAATGGGCAGACATTACGAAT
GCACACGGTGTGGTGGGCCCAGGTATTGTTAGCGGTTTGAAGCAGGCGGCAGAAGAAGTAACAAAGGAAC
CTAGAGGCCTTTTGATGTTAGCAGAATTGTCATGCAAGGGCTCCCTATCTACTGGAGAATATACTAAGGG
TACTGTTGACATTGCGAAGAGCGACAAAGATTTTGTTATCGGCTTTATTGCTCAAAGAGACATGGGTGGA
AGAGATGAAGGTTACGATTGGTTGATTATGACACCCGGTGTGGGTTTAGATGACAAGGGAGACGCATTGG
GTCAACAGTATAGAACCGTGGATGATGTGGTCTCTACAGGATCTGACATTATTATTGTTGGAAGAGGACT
ATTTGCAAAGGGAAGGGATGCTAAGGTAGAGGGTGAACGTTACAGAAAAGCAGGCTGGGAAGCATATTTG
AGAAGATGCGGCCAGCAAAACTAAAAAACTGTATTATAAGTAAATGCATGTATACTAAACTCACAAATTA
GAGCTTCAATTTAATTATATCAGTTATTACCCTGCGGTGTGAAATACCGCACAGATGCGTAAGGAGAAAA
TACCGCATCAGGAAATTGTAAACGTTAATATTTTGTTAAAATTCGCGTTAAATTTTTGTTAAATCAGCTC
ATTTTTTAACCAATAGGCCGAAATCGGCAAAATCCCTTATAAATCAAAAGAATAGACCGAGATAGGGT
[37 nt withheld, positions 1469-1505]
AAAGAACGTGGACTCCAACGTCAAAGG
[49 nt withheld, positions 1533-1581]
T
[91 nt withheld, positions 1583-1673]
G
[124 nt withheld, positions 1675-1798]
CGCGCCATTCGCCATTCAGGCTGCGCAACTGTTGGGAAGGGCGATCGGTGCGGGCCTCTTCGCTATTACG
CCAGCTGGCGAAGGGGGGATGTGCTGCAAGGCGATTAAGTTGGGTAACGCCAGGGTTTTCCCAGTCACGA
CGTTGTAAAACGACGGCCAGTGAATTGTAATACGACTCACTATAGGGCGAATTGGAGCTCCACCGCGGTG
GCGGCCGCTCTAGAACTAGTGGATCCTAGGGTTAATTAACGGTGAACAAAAGCTAATCTCCGAGGAAGAC
TTGAACGGTGAACAAAAATTAATCTCAGAAGAAGACTTGAACGGACTCGACGGTGAACAAAAGTTGATTT
CTGAAGAAGATTTGAACGGTGAACAAAAGCTAATCTCCGAGGAAGACTTGAACGGTGAACAAAAATTAAT
CTCAGAAGAAGACTTGAACGGACTCGACGGTGAACAAAAGTTGATTTCTGAAGAAGATTTGAACGGTGAA
CAAAAGCTAATCTCCGAGGAAGACTTGAACGGTGAACAAAAATTAATCTCAGAAGAAGACTTGAACGGAC
TCGACGGTGAACAAAAGTTGATTTCTGAAGAAGATTTGAACGGTGAACAAAAGCTAATCTCCGAGGAAGA
CTTGAACGGTGAACAAAAATTAATCTCAGAAGAAGACTTGAACGGACTCGACGGTGAACAAAAGTTGATT
TCTGAAGAAGATTTGAACGGTGAACAAAAGCTAATCTCCGAGGAAGACTTGAACGGTGAACAAAAATTAA
TCAATCACTAGCTAGTGAATTCGCGCCAGATCCGAAGTTCCTATACTTTCTAGAGAATAGGAACTTCGTG
CGCTTTTGAACCACGTAAAGTGCTGTAAAACAGCTCTATTCAATGAGGTAAATGATAAAGTTTATAAGAG
ACCAAAAAATTCAAAAAAAAAATTGAAAAATTATATTGGTATTTATATGAAACAATAGTTCAGTTCAAAG
CGCTAGCTTTTCTCATCTCAACTAACCGGTATTAGGTGGGTATTTATTTAATATGGGAACAAGAAATGTG
ACACTAATGTTCATGTTTTTATTTTCATTATTTATTCTATATGGTTTGGGACTTGATGTTATGTCTTAAT
TCATAGAGATCCGCTTGCCTCGTCCCCGCCGGGTCACCCGGCCAGCGACATGGAGGCCCAGAATACCCTC
CTTGACAGTCTTGACGTGCGCAGCTCAGGGGCATGATGTGACTGTCGCCCGTACATTTAGCCCATACATC
CCCATGTATAATCATTTGCATCCATACATTTTGATGGCCGCACGGCGCGAAGCAAAAATTACGGCTCCTC
GCTGCAGACCTGCGAGCAGGGAAACGCTCCCCTCACAGACGCGTTGAATTGTCCCCACGCCGCGCCCCTG
TAGAGAAATATAAAAGGTTAGGATTTGCCACTGAGGTTCTTCTTTCATATACTTCCTTTTAAAATCTTGC
TAGGATACAGTTCTCACATCACATCCGAACATAAACAACCGGATCGATCCTACAATTATGTCTACTACTT
TGGATGATACTGCTTATAGATACAGAACTTCTGTTCCAGGTGATGCTGAAGCTATTGAAGCTTTGGATGG
TTCTTTCACTACCGATACTGTTTTTAGAGTTACTGCTACTGGTGATGGTTTCACTTTGAGAGAAGTTCCA
GTTGATCCACCATTGACTAAGGTTTTCCCAGATGATGAATCCGATGATGAATCCGATGCTGGTGAAGATG
GTGATCCAGATTCTAGAACTTTCGTTGCTTATGGTGATGATGGTGATTTGGCTGGTTTCGTTGTTGTTTC
TTATTCTGGTTGGAACAGAAGATTGACTGTTGAAGATATTGAAGTTGCTCCAGAACATAGAGGTCATGGT
GTTGGTAGAGCTTTGATGGGTTTGGCTACTGAATTCGCCAGAGAAAGAGGTGCTGGTCATTTGTGGTTGG
AAGTTACCAATGTTAATGCTCCAGCTATTCATGCTTATAGAAGAATGGGTTTCACTTTGTGTGGTTTGGA
TACTGCTTTATACGATGGTACTGCTTCCGATGGTGAACAAGCTTTGTATATGTCTATGCCATGTCCATAA
TAACTCGACCAGTACTGACAATAAAAAGATTCTTGTTTTCAAGAACTTGTCATTTGTATAGTTTTTTTAT
ATTGTAGTTGTTCTATTTTAATCAAATGTTAGCGTGATTTATATTTTTTTTCGCCTCGACATCATCTGCC
CAGATGCGAAGTTAAGTGCGCAGAAAGTAATATCATGCGTCAATCGTATGTGAATGCTGGTCGCTATACT
GCTGTCGATTCGATACTAACGCCGCCATCCAGTGTCGATCGACGAAGTTCCTATACTTTCTAGAGAATAG
GAACTTCGTCCTCGAGGGGGGGCCCGGTACCAGCTTTTGTTCCCTTTAGTGAGGGTTAATTCCGAGCTTG
GCGTAATCATGGTCATAGCTGTTTCCTGTGTGAAATTGTTATCCGCTCACAATTCCACACAACATAGGAG
CCGGAAGCATAAAGTGTAAAGCCTGGGGTGCCTAATGAGTGAGGTAACTCACATTAATTGCGTTGCGCTC
ACTGCCCGCTTTCCAGTCGGGAAACCTGTCGTGCCAGCTGCATTAATGAATCGGCCAACGCGCGGGGAGA
GGCGGTTTGCGTATTGGGCGCTCTTCCGCTTCCTCGCTCACTGACTCGCTGCGCTCGGTCGTTCGGCTGC
GGCGAGCGGTATCAGCTCACTCAAAGGCGGTAATACGGTTATCCACAGAATCAGGGGATAACGCAGGAAA
GAACATGTGAGCAAAAGGCCAGCAAAAGGCCAGGAACCGTAAAAAGGCCGCGTTGCTGGCGTTTTTCCAT
AGGCTCGGCCCCCCTGACGAGCATCACAAAAATCGACGCTCAAGTCAGAGGTGGCGAAACCCGACAGGAC
TATAAAGATACCAGGCGTTCCCCCCTGGAAGCTCCCTCGTGCGCTCTCCTGTTCCGACCCTGCCGCTTAC
CGGATACCTGTCCGCCTTTCTCCCTTCGGGAAGCGTGGCGCTTTCTCAATGCTCACGCTGTAGGTATCTC
AGTTCGGTGTAGGTCGTTCGCTCCAAGCTGGGCTGTGTGCACGAACCCCCCGTTCAGCCCGACCGCTGCG
CCTTATCCGGTAACTATCGTCTTGAGTCCAACCCGGTAAGACACGACTTATCGCCACTGGCAGCAGCCAC
TGGTAACAGGATTAGCAGAGCGAGGTATGTAGGCGGTGCTACAGAGTTCTTGAAGTGGTGGCCTAACTAC
GGCTACACTAGAAGGACAGTATTTGGTATCTGCGCTCTGCTGAAGCCAGTTACCTTCGGAAAAAGAGTTG
GTAGCTCTTGATCCGGCAAACAAACCACCGCTGGTAGCGGTGGTTTTTTTGTTTGCAAGCAGCAGATTAC
GCGCAGAAAAAAAGGATCTCAAGAAGATCCTTTGATCTTTTCTACGGGGTCTGACGCTCAGTGGAACGAA
AACTCACGTTAAGGGATTTTGGTCATGAGATTATCAAAAAGGATCTTCACCTAGATCCTTTTAAATTAAA
AATGAAGTTTTAAATCAATCTAAAGTATATATGAGTAAACTTGGTCTGACAGTTACCAATGCTTAATCAG
TGAGGCACCTATCTCAGCGATCTGTCTATTTCGTTCATCCATAGTTGCCTGACTGCCCGTCGTGTAGATA
ACTACGATACGGGAGGGCTTACCATCTGGCCCCAGTGCTGCAATGATACCGCGAGACCCACGCTCACCGG
CTCCAGATTTATCAGCAATAAACCAGCCAGCCGGAAGGGCCGAGCGCAGAAGTGGTCCTGCAACTTTATC
CGCCTCCATCCAGTCTATTAATTGTTGCCGGGAAGCTAGAGTAAGTAGTTCGCCAGTTAATAGTTTGCGC
AACGTTGTTGCCATTGCTACAGGCATCGTGGTGTCACGCTCGTCGTTTGGTATGGCTTCATTCAGCTCCG
GTTCCCAACGATCAAGGCGAGTTACATGATCCCCCATGTTGTGAAAAAAAGCGGTTAGCTCCTTCGGTCC
TCCGATCGTTGTCAGAAGTAAGTTGGCCGCAGTGTTATCACTCATGGTTATGGCAGCACTGCATAATTCT
CTTACTGTCATGCCATCCGTAAGATGCTTTTCTGTGACTGGTGAGTACTCAACCAAGTCATTCTGAGAAT
AGTGTATGCGGCGACCGAGTTGCTCTTGCCCGGCGTCAATACGGGATAATACCGCGCCACATAGCAGAAC
TTTAAAAGTGCTCATCATTGGAAAACGTTCTTCGGGGCGAAAACTCTCAAGGATCTTACCGCTGTTGAGA
TCCAGTTCGATGTAACCCACTCGTGCACCCAACTGATCTTCAGCATCTTTTACTTTCACCAGCGTTTCTG
GGTGAGCAAAAACAGGAAGGCAAAATGCCGCAAAAAAGGGAATAAGGGCGACACGGAAATGTTGAATACT
CATACTCTTCCTTTTTCAATATTATTGAAGCATTTATCAGGGTTATTGTCTCATGAGCGGATACATATTT
GAATGTATTTAGAAAAATAAACAAATAGGGGTTCCGCGCACATTTCCCCGAAAAGTGCCACCTGACGTCT
AAGAAACCATTATTATCATGACATTAACCTATAAAAATAGGCGTATCACGAGGCCCTTTCGTC
Features (pLannotate 1.2.2; 24 found; start..end, strand, type, name):
    137..184     +  misc_feature   bom (fragment): basis of mobility region from pBR322
    195..410     +  promoter       URA3 promoter: S. cerevisiae URA3
    411..1214    +  CDS            URA3: orotidine-5'-phosphate decarboxylase, required for uracil biosynthesis; S. cerevisiae URA3; yeast auxotrophic marker, counterselectable with 5-fluoroorotic acid (5-FOA)
   1293..1342    +  misc_feature   bom (fragment): basis of mobility region from pBR322
   1343..1798    -  rep_origin     f1 ori (sequence partly withheld): f1 bacteriophage origin of replication; arrow indicates direction of (+) strand synthesis
   1806..1963    -  CDS            lacZα (fragment): LacZα fragment of β-galactosidase; lacZ fragment
   1966..1984    +  promoter       T7 promoter: promoter for bacteriophage T7 RNA polymerase
   1993..2034    +  misc_feature   MCS (fragment): pBluescript multiple cloning site
   2052..2549    +  CDS            13xMyc: 13 tandem Myc epitope tags
   2602..2635    -  protein_bind   FRT (minimal): supports FLP-mediated excision but not integration (Turan and Bode, 2011) FLP recombinase from the Saccharomyces cerevisiae 2μ plasmid
   2965..3308    +  promoter       TEF promoter: Ashbya gossypii TEF promoter
   3326..3895    +  CDS            sta: STA_STRLA - Experimental evidence at protein level: Swiss-Prot protein existence level 1. Involved in resistance to streptothricin, a broad-spectrum antibiotic produced by streptomycetes. Detoxifies streptothricin via acetylation of the beta amino group of the first beta-lysyl moiety of streptothricin. From Streptomyces lavendulae.
   3912..4109    +  terminator     TEF terminator: Ashbya gossypii TEF terminator
   4152..4185    -  protein_bind   FRT (minimal): supports FLP-mediated excision but not integration (Turan and Bode, 2011) FLP recombinase from the Saccharomyces cerevisiae 2μ plasmid
   4188..4209    +  misc_feature   MCS (fragment): pBluescript multiple cloning site
   4221..4239    -  promoter       T3 promoter: promoter for bacteriophage T3 RNA polymerase
   4284..4300    -  protein_bind   lac operator: The lac repressor binds to the lac operator to inhibit transcription in E. coli. This inhibition can be relieved by adding lactose or isopropyl-β-D-thiogalactopyranoside (IPTG). lac repressor encoded by lacI
   4308..4338    -  promoter       lac promoter: promoter for the E. coli lac operon
   4353..4374    -  protein_bind   CAP binding site: CAP binding activates transcription in the presence of cAMP. E. coli catabolite activator protein
   4387..4479    -  CDS            lacI (fragment): lac repressor; lacI; The lac repressor binds to the lac operator to inhibit transcription in E. coli. This inhibition can be relieved by adding lactose or isopropyl-β-D-thiogalactopyranoside (IPTG).
   4662..5250    -  rep_origin     ori: high-copy-number ColE1/pMB1/pBR322/pUC origin of replication
   5421..6281    -  CDS            AmpR: β-lactamase; bla; confers resistance to ampicillin, carbenicillin, and related antibiotics
   6282..6386    -  promoter       AmpR promoter: bla
   6481..35      +  CDS            rop (fragment) (across the origin): Rop protein, which maintains plasmids at low copy number; rop
