[The description below was written by a language model from this plasmid's Addgene catalogue record and pLannotate feature annotations shown in this document.]
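Description:
pYC50 is an empty integrative yeast vector intended as a recipient for building C-terminal MYC-tagged fusion proteins; the associated publication places it in a vector series designed for Candida glabrata. It was derived from pYC44 by opening the backbone with BamHI and inserting the MYC tag as a BamHI/BglII fragment. The catalogue gives a backbone size of 5,915 bp, while the annotated full sequence is 6,481 nt, a difference roughly consistent with the added tag. In E. coli the plasmid is maintained by a high-copy ColE1/pUC-type origin and selected through AmpR (β-lactamase). It also carries pBluescript-style elements: an f1 origin, T7 and T3 promoters, lac promoter/operator elements and a lacZα fragment. No yeast replication origin or centromere is annotated, in keeping with its integrative design.

The payload sits between fragments of the pBluescript multiple cloning site. A 13xMyc repeat lies just downstream of the first polylinker fragment, so a gene segment cloned there in frame acquires the epitope array at its C terminus. No yeast promoter is annotated upstream of the tag, and the record does not state what drives fusion expression. Following the tag is a nourseothricin resistance cassette, with a streptothricin acetyltransferase gene under the Ashbya gossypii TEF promoter and terminator. The cassette is bracketed by two minimal FRT sites in the same orientation, which should allow FLP recombinase to excise the marker after integration. A separate S. cerevisiae URA3 gene with its own promoter provides uracil prototrophy selection and can be counterselected with 5-FOA. Typical use would be epitope tagging of yeast proteins for detection or immunoprecipitation.
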