Addgene plasmid #63906: pYC50
Purpose: (Empty Backbone) Recipient integrative vector to construct MYC tagged fusions
Depositing lab: Irene Castano Navarro. Depositing organization: Instituto Potosino de Investigacion Cientifica y Tecnologica. Publication: Expression vectors for C-terminal fusions with fluorescent proteins and epitope tags in Candida glabrata. Yanez-Carrillo P, Orta-Zavalza E, Gutierrez-Escobedo G, Patron-Soberano A, De Las Penas A, Castano I. Fungal Genet Biol. 2015 May 15. pii: S1087-1845(15)00087-0. doi: 10.1016/j.fgb.2015.04.020. PubMed 25986172.
Backbone
  Vector backbone: pYC44
  Backbone size (bp): 5915
  Modifications to backbone: digestion with BamH1 and cloning of MYC tag as BamH1/BglII fragment
  Vector type: Yeast Expression
  Selectable markers: URA3 ; Nourseothricin
  Tag / fusion protein: MYC
Growth in bacteria
  Bacterial resistance: Ampicillin, 100 μg/mL
  Growth temperature: 30°C
  Growth strain: DH10B
  Copy number: High Copy
Terms and licenses: Academic/Nonprofit Terms; Industry Terms: Not Available to Industry
How to cite: pYC50 was a gift from Irene Castano Navarro (Addgene plasmid # 63906 ; http://n2t.net/addgene:63906 ; RRID:Addgene_63906)
