>Addgene plasmid #63906 | pYC50 | addgene partial sequence | sequence record 110408 | M13pUC-Rev 5'-AGCGGATAACAATTTCACACAGG-3'
ACCCTCACTAAAGGGAACAAAAGCTGGTACCGGGCCCCCCCTCGAGGACGAAGTTCCTATTCTCTAGAAA
GTATAGGAACTTCGTCGATCGACACTGGATGGCGGCGTTAGTATCGAATCGACAGCAGTATAGCGACCAG
CATTCACATACGATTGACGCATGATATTACTTTCTGCGCACTTAACTTCGCATCTGGGCAGATGATGTCG
AGGCGAAAAAAAATATAAATCACGCTAACATTTGATTAAAATAGAACAACTACAATATAAAAAAACTATA
CAAATGACAAGTTCTTGAAAACAAGAATCTTTTTATTGTCAGTACTGGTCGAGTTATTATGGACATGGCA
TAGACATATACAAAGCTTGTTCACCATCGGAAGCAGTACCATCGTATAAAGCAGTATCCAAACCACACAA
AGTGAAACCCATTCTTCTATAAGCATGAATAGCTGGAGCATTAACATTGGTAACTTCCAACCACAAATGA
CCAGCACCTCTTTCTCTGGCGAATTCAGTAGCCAAACCCATCAAAGCTCTACCAACACCATGACCTCTAT
GTTCTGGAGCAACTTCAATATCTTCAACAGTCAATCTTCTGTTCCAACCAGAATAAGAAACAACAACGAA
ACCAGCCAAATCACCATCATCACCATAAGCAACGAAAGTTCTAGAATCTGGATCACCATCTTCACCAGCA
TCGGATTCATCATCGGATTCATCATCTGG
