>Addgene plasmid #63906 | pYC50 | addgene partial sequence | sequence record 110638 | M13pUC-Fwd 5'-CCCAGTCACGACGTTGTAAAACG-3'
ATTGGAGCTCCACCGCGGTGGCGGCCGCTCTAGAACTAGTGGATCCTAGGGTTAATTAACGGTGAACAAA
AGCTAATCTCCGAGGAAGACTTGAACGGTGAACAAAAATTAATCTCAGAAGAAGACTTGAACGGACTCGA
CGGTGAACAAAAGTTGATTTCTGAAGAAGATTTGAACGGTGAACAAAAGCTAATCTCCGAGGAAGACTTG
AACGGTGAACAAAAATTAATCTCAGAAGAAGACTTGAACGGACTCGACGGTGAACAAAAGTTGATTTCTG
AAGAAGATTTGAACGGTGAACAAAAGCTAATCTCCGAGGAAGACTTGAACGGTGAACAAAAATTAATCTC
AGAAGAAGACTTGAACGGACTCGACGGTGAACAAAAGTTGATTTCTGAAGAAGATTTGAACGGTGAACAA
AAGCTAATCTCCGAGGAAGACTTGAACGGTGAACAAAAATTAATCTCAGAAGAAGACTTGAACGGACTCG
ACGGTGAACAAAAGTTGATTTCTGAAGAAGATTTGAACGGTGAACAAAAGCTAATCTCCGAGGAAGACTT
GAACGGTGAACAAAAATTAATCAATCACTAGCTAGTGAATTCGCGCCAGATCCGAAGTTCCTATACTTTC
TAGAGAATAGGAACTTCGTGCGCTTTTGAACCACGTAAAGTGCTGTAA
